Addgene plasmid #217285: pMV-MARWOLEN1
Purpose: Donor plasmid of MARWOLEN1 Transposon
Depositing lab: Yong E Zhang. Depositing organization: Institute of Zoology, Chinese Academy of Sciences. Publication: Heterologous survey of 130 DNA transposons in human cells highlights their functional divergence and expands the genome engineering toolbox. Zhang T, Tan S, Tang N, Li Y, Zhang C, Sun J, Guo Y, Gao H, Cai Y, Sun W, Wang C, Fu L, Ma H, Wu Y, Hu X, Zhang X, Gee P, Yan W, Zhao Y, Chen Q, Guo B, Wang H, Zhang YE. Cell. 2024 Jul 11;187(14):3741-3760.e30. doi: 10.1016/j.cell.2024.05.007. Epub 2024 Jun 5. PubMed 38843831.
Backbone
  Vector backbone: pMV
  Vector type: Mammalian Expression
Growth in bacteria
  Bacterial resistance: Ampicillin, 100 μg/mL
  Growth temperature: 37°C
  Growth strain: DH5alpha
  Copy number: High Copy
Gene/Insert
  Gene/Insert name: TIRs of MARWOLEN1 transposon
  Species: Synthetic
  Cloning method: Restriction Enzyme; 5′ cloning site Unknown (unknown if destroyed); 3′ cloning site Unknown (unknown if destroyed)
Terms and licenses: Academic/Nonprofit Terms; Industry Terms: Not Available to Industry
How to cite: pMV-MARWOLEN1 was a gift from Yong E Zhang (Addgene plasmid # 217285 ; http://n2t.net/addgene:217285 ; RRID:Addgene_217285)
