[The description below was written by a language model from this plasmid's Addgene catalogue record and pLannotate feature annotations shown in this document.]
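Description:
pMV-MARWOLEN1 is the donor plasmid for the MARWOLEN1 DNA transposon, built on the pMV backbone and catalogued as a mammalian expression vector of about 5 kb. It is propagated in E. coli as a high-copy plasmid through a ColE1/pUC-type origin of replication and selected with ampicillin via the β-lactamase gene and its native promoter. A short remnant of lacZα is also detected, presumably a leftover of the cloning vector.

The recorded insert is the synthetic terminal inverted repeats (TIRs) of MARWOLEN1, the sequences a cognate transposase recognises to excise and reintegrate the intervening DNA. The automated feature table does not annotate the TIRs themselves, so their exact positions are not given. The unannotated stretches on either side of the mammalian cassette are where they would be expected to lie, but this is an inference. That cassette consists of the mouse PGK promoter driving a puromycin N-acetyltransferase coding sequence (annotated as a fragment) followed closely by EGFP and terminated by the bovine growth hormone polyadenylation signal. The short gap between the two reading frames suggests they are linked in one transcript, perhaps by a self-cleaving peptide or fusion linker, though the record does not identify the connecting element.

No transposase is encoded on this plasmid, so it would be used in a two-component arrangement with a separate transposase source. Transposition into the genome of transfected cells could then be scored by stable puromycin resistance and green fluorescence. The construct comes from a study that surveyed many DNA transposons for activity in human cells, with genome engineering applications in mind.
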