Features (pLannotate 1.2.2; 8 found; start..end, strand, type, name):
    118..138     -  CDS            lacZα (fragment): LacZα fragment of β-galactosidase; lacZ fragment
    605..1104    +  promoter       PGK promoter: mouse phosphoglycerate kinase 1 promoter
   1129..1723    +  CDS            PuroR (fragment): puromycin N-acetyltransferase; pac from Streptomyces alboniger; confers resistance to puromycin
   1787..2506    +  CDS            EGFP: the original enhanced GFP (Yang et al., 1996) mammalian codon-optimized
   2534..2758    +  polyA_signal   bGH poly(A) signal: bovine growth hormone polyadenylation signal
   3259..3847    -  rep_origin     ori: high-copy-number ColE1/pMB1/pBR322/pUC origin of replication
   4018..4878    -  CDS            AmpR: β-lactamase; bla; confers resistance to ampicillin, carbenicillin, and related antibiotics
   4879..26      -  promoter       AmpR promoter (across the origin): bla
>Addgene plasmid #217285 | pMV-MARWOLEN1 | addgene full sequence | sequence record 441882 | Addgene NGS Result
AAAAATAAACAAATAGGGGTTCCGCGCACATTTCCCCGAAAAGTGCCACCTGACGTCTAAGAAACCATTA
TTATCATGACATTAACCTATAAAAATAGGCGTATCACGAGGCCCTTTCGTTGTAAAACGACGGCCAGTCG
AACCACGCAATGCGTCTCGATCCGCAGTGTCTTGCGTCTCTCAATTGTATACAGTGGCGAGCAAAACTGA
GTGCATGTTCACAACTCTCACTTTGGCCATCAATAAAAACACAACCGCTTATGCAAATTCAATAATTTTT
TTTATATTATTAATCTTAATTAATTTATAACTTATTTTATGAGAAAAAACAAATTTAGCATATATATTCA
AAGACTTAGAATAAAAAAACTAAATAAACTCACATAAACTCAATTTTGCACGTTTTAAGTCTTGTAACTG
TTTTTGATTTTAACATCTCTTATCAGTATAAATCGGCCAGATTTACCGTTATATTTCTTTTAATGCTATT
TTCGGTGGTCATTGATTAGTTAAAAGCGTGTTTTTGCAGAGCAAAGTTCTTTAGGGTGAATAAATATAAA
TAATTAGTGATAAAATCCTTAAAACCGGTGCTAGCAATTCTACCGGGTAGGGGAGGCGCTTTTCCCAAGG
CAGTCTGGAGCATGCGCTTTAGCAGCCCCGCTGGGCACTTGGCGCTACACAAGTGGCCTCTGGCCTCGCA
CACATTCCACATCCACCGGTAGGCGCCAACCGGCTCCGTTCTTTGGTGGCCCCTTCGCGCCACCTTCTAC
TCCTCCCCTAGTCAGGAAGTTCCCCCCCGCCCCGCAGCTCGCGTCGTGCAGGACGTGACAAATGGAAGTA
GCACGTCTCACTAGTCTCGTGCAGATGGACAGCACCGCTGAGCAATGGAAGCGGGTAGGCCTTTGGGGCA
GCGGCCAATAGCAGCTTTGCTCCTTCGCTTTCTGGGCTCAGAGGCTGGGAAGGGGTGGGTCCGGGGGCGG
GCTCAGGGGCGGGCTCAGGGGCGGGGCGGGCGCCCGAAGGKCCTCCGGRGGCCCGGCATTCTGCACGCTT
CAAAAGCGCACGTCTGCCGCGCTGTTCTCCTCTTCCTCATCTCCGGGCCTTTCGACCTGCAGCCAACGCC
ACCATGGGGACCGAGTACAAGCCCACGGTGCGCCTCGCCACCCGCGACGACGTCCCCCGGGCCGTACGCA
CCCTCGCCGCCGCGTTCGCCGACTACCCCGCCACGCGCCACACCGTCGACCCGGACCGCCACATCGAGCG
GGTCACCGAGCTGCAAGAACTCTTCCTCACGCGCGTCGGGCTCGACATCGGCAAGGTGTGGGTCGCGGAC
GACGGCGCCGCGGTGGCGGTCTGGACCACGCCGGAGAGCGTCGAAGCGGGGGCGGTGTTCGCCGAGATCG
GCCCGCGCATGGCCGAGTTGAGCGGTTCCCGGCTGGCCGCGCAGCAACAGATGGAAGGCCTCCTGGCGCC
GCACCGGCCCAAGGAGCCCGCGTGGTTCCTGGCCACCGTCGGCGTCTCGCCCGACCACCAGGGCAAGGGT
CTGGGCAGCGCCGTCGTGCTCCCCGGAGTGGAGGCGGCCGAGCGCGCCGGGGTGCCCGCCTTCCTGGAGA
CCTCCGCGCCCCGCAACCTCCCCTTCTACGAGCGGCTCGGCTTCACCGTCACCGCCGACGTCGAGGTGCC
CGAAGGACCGCGCACCTGGTGCATGACCCGCAAGCCCGGTGCCATCGATGCCACTAACTTCTCCCTGTTG
AAACAAGCAGGGGATGTCGAAGAGAATCCCGGGCCAATGGTGAGCAAGGGCGAGGAGCTGTTCACCGGGG
TGGTGCCCATCCTGGTCGAGCTGGACGGCGACGTAAACGGCCACAAGTTCAGCGTGTCCGGCGAGGGCGA
GGGCGATGCCACCTACGGCAAGCTGACCCTGAAGTTCATCTGCACCACCGGCAAGCTGCCCGTGCCCTGG
CCCACCCTCGTGACCACCCTGACCTACGGCGTGCAGTGCTTCAGCCGCTACCCCGACCACATGAAGCAGC
ACGACTTCTTCAAGTCCGCCATGCCCGAAGGCTACGTCCAGGAGCGCACCATCTTCTTCAAGGACGACGG
CAACTACAAGACCCGCGCCGAGGTGAAGTTCGAGGGCGACACCCTGGTGAACCGCATCGAGCTGAAGGGC
ATCGACTTCAAGGAGGACGGCAACATCCTGGGGCACAAGCTGGAGTACAACTACAACAGCCACAACGTCT
ATATCATGGCCGACAAGCAGAAGAACGGCATCAAGGTGAACTTCAAGATCCGCCACAACATCGAGGACGG
CAGCGTGCAGCTCGCCGACCACTACCAGCAGAACACCCCCATCGGCGACGGCCCCGTGCTGCTGCCCGAC
AACCACTACCTGAGCACCCAGTCCGCCCTGAGCAAAGACCCCAACGAGAAGCGCGATCACATGGTCCTGC
TGGAGTTCGTGACCGCCGCCGGGATCACTCTCGGCATGGACGAGCTGTACAAGTAATTAATTAAGCTCGC
TGATCAGCCTCGACTGTGCCTTCTAGTTGCCAGCCATCTGTTGTTTGCCCCTCCCCCGTGCCTTCCTTGA
CCCTGGAAGGTGCCACTCCCACTGTCCTTTCCTAATAAAATGAGGAAATTGCATCGCATTGTCTGAGTAG
GTGTCATTCTATTCTGGGGGGTGGGGTGGGGCAGGACAGCAAGGGGGAGGATTGGGAAGACAATAGCAGG
CATGCTGGGGATGCGGTGGGCTCTATGGCTTCTGAGGCGCGCCCTCGAGCAATAATGTAGTTATTAAGTT
TTGATTGAAACGTGCAAAATTGAGTTTATGTGAGTTTATTTAGTTTTTTTATTCTAAGTCTTTGAATATA
TATGCTAAATTTGTTTTTTCTCATAAAATAAGTTATAAATTAATTAAGATTAATAATATAAAAAAAATTA
TTGAATTTGCATAAGCGGTTGTGTTTTTATTGATGGCCAAAGTGAGAGTTGTGAACATGCACTCAGTTTT
GCTCGCCACTGTATAGGGCCCAGAGACGGAGTCACTGCCAACCGAGACGGTCATAGCTGTTTCCTGTGTG
CCGCTTCCTCGCTCACTGACTCGCTGCGCTCGGTCGTTCGGCTGCGGCGAGCGGTATCAGCTCACTCAAA
GGCGGTAATACGGTTACCCACAGAATCAGGGGATAACGCAGGAAAGAACATGTGAGCAAAAGGCCAGCAA
AAGGCCAGGAACCGTAAAAAGGCCGCGTTGCTGGCGTTTTTCCATAGGCTCCGCCCCCCTGACGAGCATC
ACAAAAATCGACGCTCAAGTCAGAGGTGGCGAAACCCGACAGGACTATAAAGATACCAGGCGTTTCCCCC
TGGAAGCTCCCTCGTGCGCTCTCCTGTTCCGACCCTGCCGCTTACCGGATACCTGTCCGCCTTTCTCCCT
TCGGGAAGCGTGGCGCTTTCTCATAGCTCACGCTGTAGGTATCTCAGTTCGGTGTAGGTCGTTCGCTCCA
AGCTGGGCTGTGTGCACGAACCCCCCGTTCAGCCCGACCGCTGCGCCTTATCCGGTAACTATCGTCTTGA
GTCCAACCCGGTAAGACACGACTTATCGCCACTGGCAGCAGCCACTGGTAACAGGATTAGCAGAGCGAGG
TATGTAGGCGGTGCTACAGAGTTCTTGAAGTGGTGGCCTAACTACGGCTACACTAGAAGAACAGTATTTG
GTATCTGCGCTCTGCTGAAGCCAGTTACCTTCGGAAAAAGAGTTGGTAGCTCTTGATCCGGCAAACAAAC
CACCGCTGGTAGCGGTGGTTTTTTTGTTTGCAAGCAGCAGATTACGCGCAGAAAAAAAGGATCTCAAGAA
GATCCTTTGATCTTTTCTACGGGGTCTGACGCTCAGTGGAACGAAAACTCACGTTAAGGGATTTTGGTCA
TGAGATTATCAAAAAGGATCTTCACCTAGATCCTTTTAAATTAAAAATGAAGTTTTAAATCAATCTAAAG
TATATATGAGTAAACTTGGTCTGACAGTTACCAATGCTTAATCAGTGAGGCACCTATCTCAGCGATCTGT
CTCTTTCGTTCATCCATAGTTGCCTGACTCCCCGTCGTGTAGATAACTACGATACGGGAGGGCTTACCAT
CTGGCCCCAGTGCTGCAATAATACCGCGGGACCCACGCTCACCGGCTCCAGATTTATCAGCAATAAACCA
GCCAGCCGGAAGGGCCGAGCGCAGAAGTGGTCCTGCAACTTTATCCGCCTCCATCCAGTCTATTAATTGT
TGCCGGGAAGCTAGAGTAAGTAGTTCGCCAGTTAATAGTTTGCGCAACGTTGTTGCCATCGCTACAGGCA
TCGTGGTATCACGCTCGTCGTTTGGTATGGCTTCATTCAGCTCCGGTTCCCAACGATCAAGGCGAGTTAC
ATGATCCCCCATGTTGCGCAAAAAAGCGGTTAGCTCCTTCGGTCCTCCGATCGTTGTCAGAAGTAAGTTG
GCCGCCGTGTTATCACTCATGGTTATGGCAGCACTACATAATTCTCTTACTGTCATGCCATCCGTAAGAT
GCTTTTCTGTGACTGGTGAGTACTCAACCAAGTCATTCTGAGAATAGTGTATGCGGCGACCGAGTTGCTC
TTGCCCGGCGTCAATACGGGATAATACCGCGCCACATAGCAGAACTTTAAAAGTGCTCATCATTGGAAAA
CGTTCTTCGGGGCGAAAACTCTCAAGGATCTTACCGCTGTTGAGATCCAGTTCGATGTAACCCACTCGTG
CACCCAACTGATCTTCAGCATCTTTTACTTTCACCAGCGTTTCTGGGTGAGCAAAAACAGGAAGGCAAAA
TGCCGCAAAAAAGGGAATAAGGGCGACACGGAAATGTTGAATACTCATACTCTTCCTTTTTCAATATTAT
TGAAGCATTTATCAGGGTTATTGTCTCATGAGCGGATACATATTTGAATGTATTTAG
